>Addgene plasmid #103753 | LSB-hsa-miR-92b-3p | depositor full sequence | sequence record 196554 | Full Sequence
AATTGAGGGGATAACGCAGGAAAGAACATGTGAGCAAAAGGCCAGCAAAAGGCCAGGAACCGTAAAAAGG
CCGCGTTGCTGGCGTTTTTCCATAGGCTCCGCCCCCCTGACGAGCATCACAAAAATCGACGCTCAAGTCA
GAGGTGGCGAAACCCGACAGGACTATAAAGATACCAGGCGTTTCCCCCTGGAAGCTCCCTCGTGCGCTCT
CCTGTTCCGACCCTGCCGCTTACCGGATACCTGTCCGCCTTTCTCCCTTCGGGAAGCGTGGCGCTTTCTC
ATAGCTCACGCTGTAGGTATCTCAGTTCGGTGTAGGTCGTTCGCTCCAAGCTGGGCTGTGTGCACGAACC
CCCCGTTCAGCCCGACCGCTGCGCCTTATCCGGTAACTATCGTCTTGAGTCCAACCCGGTAAGACACGAC
TTATCGCCACTGGCAGCAGCCACTGGTAACAGGATTAGCAGAGCGAGGTATGTAGGCGGTGCTACAGAGT
TCTTGAAGTGGTGGCCTAACTACGGCTACACTAGAAGAACAGTATTTGGTATCTGCGCTCTGCTGAAGCC
AGTTACCTTCGGAAAAAGAGTTGGTAGCTCTTGATCCGGCAAACAAACCACCGCTGGTAGCGGTGGTTTT
TTTGTTTGCAAGCAGCAGATTACGCGCAGAAAAAAAGGATCTCAAGAAGATCCTTTGATCTTTTCTACGG
GGTCTGACGCTCAGTGGAACGAAAACTCACGTTAAGGGATTTTGGTCATGAGATTATCAAAAAGGATCTT
CACCTAGATCCTTTTAAATTAAAAATGAAGTTTTAAATCAATCTAAAGTATATATGAGTAAACTTGGTCT
GACAGTTACCAATGCTTAATCAGTGAGGCACCTATCTCAGCGATCTGTCTATTTCGTTCATCCATAGTTG
CCTGACTCCCCGTCGTGTAGATAACTACGATACGGGAGGGCTTACCATCTGGCCCCAGTGCTGCAATGAT
ACCGCGAGAACCACGCTCACCGGCTCCAGATTTATCAGCAATAAACCAGCCAGCCGGAAGGGCCGAGCGC
AGAAGTGGTCCTGCAACTTTATCCGCCTCCATCCAGTCTATTAATTGTTGCCGGGAAGCTAGAGTAAGTA
GTTCGCCAGTTAATAGTTTGCGCAACGTTGTTGCCATTGCTACAGGCATCGTGGTGTCACGCTCGTCGTT
TGGTATGGCTTCATTCAGCTCCGGTTCCCAACGATCAAGGCGAGTTACATGATCCCCCATGTTGTGCAAA
AAAGCGGTTAGCTCCTTCGGTCCTCCGATCGTTGTCAGAAGTAAGTTGGCCGCAGTGTTATCACTCATGG
TTATGGCAGCACTGCATAATTCTCTTACTGTCATGCCATCCGTAAGATGCTTTTCTGTGACTGGTGAGTA
CTCAACCAAGTCATTCTGAGAATAGTGTATGCGGCGACCGAGTTGCTCTTGCCCGGCGTCAATACGGGAT
AATACCGCGCCACATAGCAGAACTTTAAAAGTGCTCATCATTGGAAAACGTTCTTCGGGGCGAAAACTCT
CAAGGATCTTACCGCTGTTGAGATCCAGTTCGATGTAACCCACTCGTGCACCCAACTGATCTTCAGCATC
TTTTACTTTCACCAGCGTTTCTGGGTGAGCAAAAACAGGAAGGCAAAATGCCGCAAAAAAGGGAATAAGG
GCGACACGGAAATGTTGAATACTCATACTCTTCCTTTTTCAATATTATTGAAGCATTTATCAGGGTTATT
GTCTCATGAGCGGATACATATTTGAATGTAGCTCCGAATTTCTCGAGGGCTTGTCGACGACGGCGGTCTC
CGTCGTCAGGATCATGAATTCGACCCGCCTGCCACCATGACCGAGTACAAGCCCACGGTGCGCCTCGCCA
CCCGCGACGACGTCCCCCGGGCCGTACGCACCCTCGCCGCCGCGTTCGCCGACTACCCCGCCACGCGCCA
CACCGTCGACCCGGACCGCCACATCGAGCGGGTCACCGAGCTGCAAGAACTCTTCCTCACGCGCGTCGGG
CTCGACATCGGCAAGGTGTGGGTCGCGGACGACGGCGCCGCGGTGGCGGTCTGGACCACGCCGGAGAGCG
TCGAAGCGGGGGCGGTGTTCGCCGAGATCGGCCCGCGCATGGCCGAGTTGAGCGGTTCCCGGCTGGCCGC
GCAGCAACAGATGGAAGGCCTCCTGGCGCCGCACCGGCCCAAGGAGCCCGCGTGGTTCCTGGCCACCGTC
GGCGTCTCGCCCGACCACCAGGGCAAGGGTCTGGGCAGCGCCGTCGTGCTCCCCGGAGTGGAGGCGGCCG
AGCGCGCCGGGGTGCCCGCCTTCCTGGAGACATCCGCGCCCCGCAACCTCCCCTTCTACGAGCGGCTCGG
CTTCACCGTCACCGCCGACGTCGAGGTGCCCGAAGGACCGCGCACCTGGTGCATGACCCGCAAGCCCGGT
GCCTGATACGCGTGAATTCACTCCTCAGGTGCAGGCTGCCTATCAGAAGGTGGTGGCTGGTGTGGCCAAT
GCCCTGGCTCACAAATACCACTGAGATCTTTTTCCCTCTGCCAAAAATTATGGGGACATCATGAAGCCCC
TTGAGCATCTGACTTCTGGCTAATAAAGGAAATTTATTTTCATTGCAATAGTGTGTTGGAATTTTTTGTG
TCTCTCACTCGGAAGGACATATGGGAGGGCAAATCATTTAAAACATCAGAATGAGTATTTGGTTTAGAGT
TTGGCAACATATGCCCATATGCTGGCTGCCATGAACAAAGGTTGGCTATAAAGAGGTCATCAGTATATGA
AACAGCCCCCTGCTGTCCATTCCTTATTCCATAGAAAAGCCTTGACTTGAGGTTAGATTTTTTTTATATT
TTGTTTTGTGTTATTTTTTTCTTTAACATCCCTAAAATTTTCCTTACATGTTTTACTAGCCAGATTTTTC
CTCCTCTCCTGACTACTCCCAGTCATAGCTGTCCCTCTTCTCTTATGGAGATCCCTCGACCTGCAGCCCA
AGCTTGAATTCTCTAGAATTACCCTGTTATCCCTATGCTTGGTTTACCGAGCTCTTATTGGTTTTCAAAC
TTCATTGACTGTGCCCAACGCGCCTGGGAGCTCACGGGGACAGCCCCCCCCCAAAGCCCCCAGGGATGTA
ATTACGTCCCTCCCCCGCTAGGGGGCAGCAGCGAGCCGCCCGGGGCTCCGCTCCGGTCCGGCGCTCCCCC
CGCATCCCCGAGCCGGCAGCGTGCGGGGACAGCCCGGGCACGGGGAAGGTGGCACGGGATCGCTTTCCTC
TGAACGCTTCTCGCTGCTCTTTGAGCCTGCAGACACCTGGGGGGATACGGGGAAAAAGCTAGGCTGAAAG
ACCGGTTCTTAGAATGACACGCGCCTGGGAGCTCACGGGGACAGCCCCCCCCCAAAGCCCCCAGGGATGT
AATTACGTCCCTCCCCCGCTAGGGGGCAGCAGCGAGCCGCCCGGGGCTCCGCTCCGGTCCGGCGCTCCCC
CCGCATCCCCGAGCCGGCAGCGTGCGGGGACAGCCCGGGCACGGGGAAGGTGGCACGGGATCGCTTTCCT
CTGAACGCTTCTCGCTGCTCTTTGAGCCTGCAGACACCTGGGGGGATACGGGGAAAAAGCTAACTTCTGA
GACGACAACTTTGTATAGAAAAGTTGGCTCCGAATTCGCCCTTGACAGCAGAGATCCAGTTTGGTTAATT
AATTGGCTCCGGTGCCCGTCAGTGGGCAGAGCGCACATCGCCCACAGTCCCCGAGAAGTTGTGGGGAGGG
GTCGGCAATTGAACCGGTGCCTAGAGAAGGTGGCGCGGGGTAAACTGGGAAAGTGATGTCGTGTACTGGC
TCCGCCTTTTTCCCGAGGGTGGGGGAGAACCGTATATAAGTGCAGTAGTCGCCGTGAACGTTCTTTTTCG
CAACGGGTTTGCCGCCAGAACACAGGTAAGTGCCGTGTGTGGTTCCCGCGGGCCTGGCCTCTTTACGGGT
TATGGCCCTTGCGTGCCTTGAATTACTTCCACCTGGCTGCAGTACGTGATTCTTGATCCCGAGCTTCGGG
TTGGAAGTGGGTGGGAGAGTTCGAGGCCTTGCGCTTAAGGAGCCCCTTCGCCTCGTGCTTGAGTTGAGGC
CTGGCCTGGGCGCTGGGGCCGCCGCGTGCGAATCTGGTGGCACCTTCGCGCCTGTCTCGCTGCTTTCGAT
AAGTCTCTAGCCATTTAAAATTTTTGATGACCTGCTGCGACGCTTTTTTTCTGGCAAGATAGTCTTGTAA
ATGCGGGCCAAGATCTGCACACTGGTATTTCGGTTTTTGGGGCCGCGGGCGGCGACGGGGCCCGTGCGTC
CCAGCGCACATGTTCGGCGAGGCGGGGCCTGCGAGCGCGGCCACCGAGAATCGGACGGGGGTAGTCTCAA
GCTGGCCGGCCTGCTCTGGTGCCTGGCCTCGCGCCGCCGTGTATCGCCCCGCCCTGGGCGGCAAGGCTGG
CCCGGTCGGCACCAGTTGCGTGAGCGGAAAGATGGCCGCTTCCCGGCCCTGCTGCAGGGAGCTCAAAATG
GAGGACGCGGCGCTCGGGAGAGCGGGCGGGTGAGTCACCCACACAAAGGAAAAGGGCCTTTCCGTCCTCA
GCCGTCGCTTCATGTGACTCCACGGAGTACCGGGCGCCGTCCAGGCACCTCGATTAGTTCTCGAGCTTTT
GGAGTACGTCGTCTTTAGGTTGGGGGGAGGGGTTTTATGCGATGGAGTTTCCCCACACTGAGTGGGTGGA
GACTGAAGTTAGGCCAGCTTGGCACTTGATGTAATTCTCCTTGGAATTTGCCCTTTTTGAGTTTGGATCT
TGGTTCATTCTCAAGCCTCAGACAGTGGTTCAAAGTTTTTTTCTTCCATTTCAGGTGTCGTGAGAAGGGC
GAATTCGACCCAAGTTTGTACAAAAAAGCAGGCTGGATCCAGGTGCCACCATGGTGAGCGAGCTGATTAA
GGAGAACATGCACATGAAGCTGTACATGGAGGGCACCGTGAACAACCACCACTTCAAGTGCACATCCGAG
GGCGAAGGCAAGCCCTACGAGGGCACCCAGACCATGAGAATCAAGGCGGTCGAGGGCGGCCCTCTCCCCT
TCGCCTTCGACATCCTGGCTACCAGCTTCATGTACGGCAGCAAAACCTTCATCAACCACACCCAGGGCAT
CCCCGACTTCTTTAAGCAGTCCTTCCCCGAGGGCTTCACATGGGAGAGAGTCACCACATACGAAGATGGG
GGCGTGCTGACCGCTACCCAGGACACCAGCCTCCAGGACGGCTGCCTCATCTACAACGTCAAGATCAGAG
GGGTGAACTTCCCATCCAACGGCCCTGTGATGCAGAAGAAAACACTCGGCTGGGAGGCCTCCACCGAGAC
ACTGTACCCCGCTGACGGCGGCCTGGAAGGCAGAGCCGACATGGCCCTGAAGCTCGTGGGCGGGGGCCAC
CTGATCTGCAACCTTAAGACCACATACAGATCCAAGAAACCCGCTAAGAACCTCAAGATGCCCGGCGTCT
ACTATGTGGACAGGAGACTGGAAAGAATCAAGGAGGCCGACAAAGAGACATACGTCGAGCAGCACGAGGT
GGCTGTGGCCAGATACTGCGACCTCCCTAGCAAACTGGGGCACAAACTTAATTGAGAATTCTACCACCCA
GCTTTCTTGTACAAAGTGGTACGTCTCAAGACCAGAGGTCTCTGCTTAGACCCCTGGAGGCCGGGACGAG
TGCAATAGGAGGCCGGGACGAGTGCAATAGGAGGCCGGGACGAGTGCAATAGGAGGCCGGGACGAGTGCA
ATACAACCAGAAGAGACCTGTGCTTCACTCCTCAGGTGCAGGCTGCCTATCAGAAGGTGGTGGCTGGTGT
GGCCAATGCCCTGGCTCACAAATACCACTGAGATCTTTTTCCCTCTGCCAAAAATTATGGGGACATCATG
AAGCCCCTTGAGCATCTGACTTCTGGCTAATAAAGGAAATTTATTTTCATTGCAATAGTGTGTTGGAATT
TTTTGTGTCTCTCACTCGGAAGGACATATGGGAGGGCAAATCATTTAAAACATCAGAATGAGTATTTGGT
TTAGAGTTTGGCAACATATGCCCATATGCTGGCTGCCATGAACAAAGGTTGGCTATAAAGAGGTCATCAG
TATATGAAACAGCCCCCTGCTGTCCATTCCTTATTCCATAGAAAAGCCTTGACTTGAGGTTAGATTTTTT
TTATATTTTGTTTTGTGTTATTTTTTTCTTTAACATCCCTAAAATTTTCCTTACATGTTTTACTAGCCAG
ATTTTTCCTCCTCTCCTGACTACTCCCAGTCATAGCTGTCCCTCTTCTCTTATGGAGATCCCGAGCGGTG
CGTTTTTATGCTTGTAGTATTGTATAATGTTTTTAAGATCCAAGCTTCTGACCTCTTCTCTTCCTCCCAC
AGGGCCTCGAGACAATTGCATCGATGGTACCAGTGAAAGTCTGCAATGAATTCGAGTTGGCGCGCCTGTC
ATTCTAAATCTCTCTTTCAGCCTAAAGCTTTTTCCCCGTATCCCCCCAGGTGTCTGCAGGCTCAAAGAGC
AGCGAGAAGCGTTCAGAGGAAAGCGATCCCGTGCCACCTTCCCCGTGCCCGGGCTGTCCCCGCACGCTGC
CGGCTCGGGGATGCGGGGGGAGCGCCGGACCGGAGCGGAGCCCCGGGCGGCTCGCTGCTGCCCCCTAGCG
GGGGAGGGACGTAATTACATCCCTGGGGGCTTTGGGAGGGGGCTGTCCCCGTGAGCTCCCAGGCGCGCCT
GTCATTCTAAATCTCTCTTTCAGCCTAAAGCTTTTTCCCCGTATCCCCCCAGGTGTCTGCAGGCTCAAAG
AGCAGCGAGAAGCGTTCAGAGGAAAGCGATCCCGTGCCACCTTCCCCGTGCCCGGGCTGTCCCCGCACGC
TGCCGGCTCGGGGATGCGGGGGGAGCGCCGGACCGGAGCGGAGCCCCGGGCGGCTCGCTGCTGCCCCCTA
GCGGGGGAGGGACGTAATTACATCCCTGGGGGCTTTGGGGGGGGGCTGTCCCCGTGAGCTCCCAGGCGCG
CCAACTCGGTACCGTATCGATGTCGACGTTAACGCTAGTGATATCAACTTTGTATAGAAAAGTTGGCTCC
GAATTCGCCCTTGACAGCAGAGATCCAGTTTGGTTAATTAATTGGCTCCGGTGCCCGTCAGTGGGCAGAG
CGCACATCGCCCACAGTCCCCGAGAAGTTGTGGGGAGGGGTCGGCAATTGAACCGGTGCCTAGAGAAGGT
GGCGCGGGGTAAACTGGGAAAGTGATGTCGTGTACTGGCTCCGCCTTTTTCCCGAGGGTGGGGGAGAACC
GTATATAAGTGCAGTAGTCGCCGTGAACGTTCTTTTTCGCAACGGGTTTGCCGCCAGAACACAGGTAAGT
GCCGTGTGTGGTTCCCGCGGGCCTGGCCTCTTTACGGGTTATGGCCCTTGCGTGCCTTGAATTACTTCCA
CCTGGCTGCAGTACGTGATTCTTGATCCCGAGCTTCGGGTTGGAAGTGGGTGGGAGAGTTCGAGGCCTTG
CGCTTAAGGAGCCCCTTCGCCTCGTGCTTGAGTTGAGGCCTGGCCTGGGCGCTGGGGCCGCCGCGTGCGA
ATCTGGTGGCACCTTCGCGCCTGTCTCGCTGCTTTCGATAAGTCTCTAGCCATTTAAAATTTTTGATGAC
CTGCTGCGACGCTTTTTTTCTGGCAAGATAGTCTTGTAAATGCGGGCCAAGATCTGCACACTGGTATTTC
GGTTTTTGGGGCCGCGGGCGGCGACGGGGCCCGTGCGTCCCAGCGCACATGTTCGGCGAGGCGGGGCCTG
CGAGCGCGGCCACCGAGAATCGGACGGGGGTAGTCTCAAGCTGGCCGGCCTGCTCTGGTGCCTGGCCTCG
CGCCGCCGTGTATCGCCCCGCCCTGGGCGGCAAGGCTGGCCCGGTCGGCACCAGTTGCGTGAGCGGAAAG
ATGGCCGCTTCCCGGCCCTGCTGCAGGGAGCTCAAAATGGAGGACGCGGCGCTCGGGAGAGCGGGCGGGT
GAGTCACCCACACAAAGGAAAAGGGCCTTTCCGTCCTCAGCCGTCGCTTCATGTGACTCCACGGAGTACC
GGGCGCCGTCCAGGCACCTCGATTAGTTCTCGAGCTTTTGGAGTACGTCGTCTTTAGGTTGGGGGGAGGG
GTTTTATGCGATGGAGTTTCCCCACACTGAGTGGGTGGAGACTGAAGTTAGGCCAGCTTGGCACTTGATG
TAATTCTCCTTGGAATTTGCCCTTTTTGAGTTTGGATCTTGGTTCATTCTCAAGCCTCAGACAGTGGTTC
AAAGTTTTTTTCTTCCATTTCAGGTGTCGTGAGAAGGGCGAATTCGACCCAAGTTTGTACAAAAAAGCAG
GCTCGCCACCATGGTGAGCAAGGGCGAGGAGCTGTTCACCGGGGTGGTGCCCATCCTGGTCGAGCTGGAC
GGCGACGTAAACGGCCACAAGTTCAGCGTGAGGGGCGAGGGCGAGGGCGATGCCACCAACGGCAAGCTGA
CCCTGAAGTTCATCTGCACCACCGGCAAGCTGCCCGTGCCCTGGCCCACCCTCGTGACCACCCTGAGCCA
CGGCGTGCAGTGCTTCGCCCGCTACCCCGACCACATGAAGCAGCACGACTTCTTCAAGTCCGCCATGCCC
GAAGGCTACGTCCAGGAGCGCACCATCTTCTTCAAGGACGACGGCACCTACAAGACCCGCGCCGAGGTGA
AGTTCGAGGGCGACACCCTAGTGAACCGCATCGAGCTGAAGGGCGTCGACTTCAAGGAGGACGGCAACAT
CCTGGGGCACAAGCTGGAGTACAACTTCAACAGCCACAACATCTATATCATGGCCGTCAAGCAGAAGAAC
GGCATCAAGGTGAACTTCAAGATCCGCCACAACGTGGAGGACGGCAGCGTGCAGCTCGCCGACCACTACC
AGCAGAACACCCCCATCGGCGACGGCCCCGTGCTGCTGCCCGACAGCCACTACCTGAGCACCCAGTCCGT
GCTGAGCAAAGACCCCAACGAGAAGCGCGATCACATGGTCCTGCTGGAGTTCCGCACCGCCGCCGGGATC
ACTCTCGGCATGGACGAGCTGTACAAGTAATACCACCCAGCTTTCTTGTACAAAGTGGTACGCGTGAATT
CACTCCTCAGGTGCAGGCTGCCTATCAGAAGGTGGTGGCTGGTGTGGCCAATGCCCTGGCTCACAAATAC
CACTGAGATCTTTTTCCCTCTGCCAAAAATTATGGGGACATCATGAAGCCCCTTGAGCATCTGACTTCTG
GCTAATAAAGGAAATTTATTTTCATTGCAATAGTGTGTTGGAATTTTTTGTGTCTCTCACTCGGAAGGAC
ATATGGGAGGGCAAATCATTTAAAACATCAGAATGAGTATTTGGTTTAGAGTTTGGCAACATATGCCCAT
ATGCTGGCTGCCATGAACAAAGGTTGGCTATAAAGAGGTCATCAGTATATGAAACAGCCCCCTGCTGTCC
ATTCCTTATTCCATAGAAAAGCCTTGACTTGAGGTTAGATTTTTTTTATATTTTGTTTTGTGTTATTTTT
TTCTTTAACATCCCTAAAATTTTCCTTACATGTTTTACTAGCCAGATTTTTCCTCCTCTCCTGACTACTC
CCAGTCATAGCTGTCCCTCTTCTCTTATGGAGATCCCTCGACCTGCAGCCCAAGCTTGGCGTAATCATGG
TCATAGCTGTTTCCTGTGTGAAATTGTTATCCGCTCACAATTCCACACAACATACGAGCCGGAAGCATAA
AGTGTAAAGCCTGGGGTGCCTAATGAGTGAGCTAACTCACATTAATTGCGTTGCGCTCACTGCCCGCTTT
CCAGTCGGGAAACCTGTCGTGCCAGCGGATCGACAGTACTAAGCTTGGTCTAATACCCAATCTCTCGTCT
TATCCAGATGTTTTATACGCCTCTGGCCCGTGTCTCAAAATCTCTGATGTTACATTGCACAAGATAAAAT
AATATCATCATGAACAATAAAACTGTCTGCTTACATAAACAGTAATACAAGGGGTGTTATGAGCCATATT
CAACGGGAAACGTCGAGGCCGCGATTAAATTCCAACATGGATGCTGATTTATATGGGTATAAATGGGCTC
GCGATAATGTCGGGCAATCAGGTGCGACAATCTATCGCTTGTATGGGAAGCCCGATGCGCCAGAGTTGTT
TCTGAAACATGGCAAAGGTAGCGTTGCCAATGATGTTACAGATGAGATGGTCAGACTAAACTGGCTGACG
GAATTTATGCCTCTTCCGACCATCAAGCATTTTATCCGTACTCCTGATGATGCATGGTTACTCACCACTG
CGATCCCCGGAAAAACAGCATTCCAGGTATTAGAAGAATATCCTGATTCAGGTGAAAATATTGTTGATGC
GCTGGCAGTGTTCCTGCGCCGGTTGCATTCGATTCCTGTTTGTAATTGTCCTTTTAACAGCGATCGCGTA
TTTCGTCTCGCTCAGGCGCAATCACGAATGAATAACGGTTTGGTTGATGCGAGTGATTTTGATGACGAGC
GTAATGGCTGGCCTGTTGAACAAGTCTGGAAAGAAATGCATAAACTTTTGCCATTCTCACCGGATTCAGT
CGTCACTCATGGTGATTTCTCACTTGATAACCTTATTTTTGACGAGGGGAAATTAATAGGTTGTATTGAT
GTTGGACGAGTCGGAATCGCAGACCGATACCAGGATCTTGCCATCCTATGGAACTGCCTCGGTGAGTTTT
CTCCTTCATTACAGAAACGGCTTTTTCAAAAATATGGTATTGATAATCCTGATATGAATAAATTGCAGTT
TCATTTGATGCTCGATGAGTTTTTCTAATCAGAATTGGTTAATTGGTTGTAACACTGGCAGAGCATTACG
CTGACTTGACGGGACGGCGCAAGCTCATGACCAAAATCCCTTAACGTGAGTTACGCGTCGTTCCACTGAG
CGTCAGAGGTATCACTAGTATTACAGAGGTAAGTTATAACAGTCGCCTAACCC
Features (pLannotate 1.2.2; 28 found; start..end, strand, type, name):
     87..675     -  rep_origin     ori: high-copy-number ColE1/pMB1/pBR322/pUC origin of replication
    846..1706    -  CDS            AmpR: β-lactamase; bla; confers resistance to ampicillin, carbenicillin, and related antibiotics
   1707..1778    -  promoter       AmpR promoter: bla
   1857..2456    +  CDS            PuroR: puromycin N-acetyltransferase; pac from Streptomyces alboniger; confers resistance to puromycin
   2461..2541    +  CDS            HBB (fragment): HBB_PONPY - Experimental evidence at transcript level: Swiss-Prot protein existence level 2. Involved in oxygen transport from the lung to the various peripheral tissues. From Pongo pygmaeus (Bornean orangutan).
   2612..2667    +  polyA_signal   β-globin poly(A) signal: rabbit β-globin polyadenylation signal (Gil and Proudfoot, 1987)
   3646..3666    +  protein_bind   attB4: mutant version of attB; core recombination site for the Gateway® BP reaction BP Clonase™
   3734..3945    +  promoter       EF-1α core promoter: core promoter for human elongation factor EF-1α
   3946..4884    +  intron         EF-1α intron A: intron upstream of the start codon of human EF-1α
   4911..4931    +  protein_bind   attB1: mutant version of attB; core recombination site for the Gateway® BP reaction BP Clonase™
   4951..5646    +  CDS            mKate2: mKate2 is a basic (constitutively fluorescent) red fluorescent protein published in 2009, derived from Entacmaea quadricolor. It is reported to be a rapidly-maturing monomer with moderate acid sensitivity.
   5666..5690    -  protein_bind   attB2: mutant version of attB; recombination site for the Gateway® BP reaction BP Clonase™
   5834..5908    +  CDS            HBB (fragment): HBB_PONPY - Experimental evidence at transcript level: Swiss-Prot protein existence level 2. Involved in oxygen transport from the lung to the various peripheral tissues. From Pongo pygmaeus (Bornean orangutan).
   5979..6034    +  polyA_signal   β-globin poly(A) signal: rabbit β-globin polyadenylation signal (Gil and Proudfoot, 1987)
   6418..6443    +  misc_feature   SA: splice acceptor site
   7115..7135    +  protein_bind   attB4: mutant version of attB; core recombination site for the Gateway® BP reaction BP Clonase™
   7203..7414    +  promoter       EF-1α core promoter: core promoter for human elongation factor EF-1α
   7415..8353    +  intron         EF-1α intron A: intron upstream of the start codon of human EF-1α
   8380..8400    +  protein_bind   attB1: mutant version of attB; core recombination site for the Gateway® BP reaction BP Clonase™
   8411..9127    +  CDS            EBFP2: EBFP2 is a basic (constitutively fluorescent) blue fluorescent protein published in 2007, derived from Aequorea victoria. It is reported to be a rapidly-maturing monomer with moderate acid sensitivity.
   9135..9159    -  protein_bind   attB2: mutant version of attB; recombination site for the Gateway® BP reaction BP Clonase™
   9163..9243    +  CDS            HBB (fragment): HBB_PONPY - Experimental evidence at transcript level: Swiss-Prot protein existence level 2. Involved in oxygen transport from the lung to the various peripheral tissues. From Pongo pygmaeus (Bornean orangutan).
   9314..9369    +  polyA_signal   β-globin poly(A) signal: rabbit β-globin polyadenylation signal (Gil and Proudfoot, 1987)
   9752..9774    -  protein_bind   lac operator (fragment): The lac repressor binds to the lac operator to inhibit transcription in E. coli. This inhibition can be relieved by adding lactose or isopropyl-β-D-thiogalactopyranoside (IPTG). lac repressor encoded by lacI
   9778..9808    -  promoter       lac promoter: promoter for the E. coli lac operon
   9823..9844    -  protein_bind   CAP binding site: CAP binding activates transcription in the presence of cAMP. E. coli catabolite activator protein
   9857..9896    -  CDS            lacI (fragment): lac repressor; lacI; The lac repressor binds to the lac operator to inhibit transcription in E. coli. This inhibition can be relieved by adding lactose or isopropyl-β-D-thiogalactopyranoside (IPTG).
  10069..10878   +  CDS            KanR: aminoglycoside phosphotransferase; aph(3')-Ia; confers resistance to kanamycin in bacteria or G418 (Geneticin®) in eukaryotes
