[The description below was written by a language model from this plasmid's Addgene catalogue record and pLannotate feature annotations shown in this document.]
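Description:
LSB-hsa-miR-92b-3p is an 11 kb mammalian expression plasmid built on the Low Sensor Backbone (LSB), designed as a two-colour fluorescent reporter of microRNA activity for synthetic biology work. It replicates in E. coli from a high-copy ColE1/pUC-type origin and carries both β-lactamase (ampicillin) and aminoglycoside phosphotransferase (kanamycin) markers, with dual selection listed. A puromycin N-acetyltransferase coding sequence followed by a rabbit β-globin polyadenylation signal is also present for selection in mammalian cells. No promoter is annotated directly upstream of it in the feature table.

The payload consists of two parallel transcription units, each driven by the human EF-1α core promoter with its intron A and terminated by a β-globin poly(A) signal. The first expresses the red fluorescent protein mKate2, and according to the record a target site for human miR-92b-3p sits in its 3' UTR. This site is not separately annotated, but it presumably lies in the gap between the mKate2 coding region and its poly(A) signal. The second unit expresses the blue protein EBFP2 without a miRNA target and serves as an internal reference. When miR-92b-3p is active in a transfected cell, mKate2 output is repressed while EBFP2 is unaffected, so the mKate2-to-EBFP2 ratio reports miRNA activity independently of plasmid dose. Gateway attB4, attB1 and attB2 scars flank the promoters and reporter genes, reflecting modular assembly of the units, and the miRNA target itself was added by Gibson cloning.

The depositor notes that the repeated poly(A) elements make the plasmid inherently unstable, and that the physical plasmid differs from the deposited sequence by short insertions flanking the puromycin gene that do not impair puromycin selection.
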