Addgene plasmid #103753: LSB-hsa-miR-92b-3p
Purpose: Used to sense miRNA activity using fluorescence based tools. hsa-miR-92b-3p target in 3' UTR of of mKate. miRNA activity can be measured by the repression of mKate2 relative to EBFP2 fluorescent proteins . Plasmid is inherently unstable; please see Depositor Comments
Depositing lab: Ron Weiss. Publication: A mixed antagonistic/synergistic miRNA repression model enables accurate predictions of multi-input miRNA sensor activity. Gam JJ, Babb J, Weiss R. Nat Commun. 2018 Jun 22;9(1):2430. doi: 10.1038/s41467-018-04575-0. PubMed 29934631.
Backbone
  Vector backbone: Low Sensor Backbone (LSB)
  Vector type: Mammalian Expression, Synthetic Biology
Growth in bacteria
  Bacterial resistance: Ampicillin and Kanamycin, 100 & 50 μg/mL
  Growth temperature: 30°C
  Growth strain: NEB Stable
  Copy number: High Copy
Gene/Insert
  Gene/Insert name: hsa-miR-92b-3p target
  Species: H. sapiens (human)
  Entrez Gene: MIR92B (a.k.a. MIRN92B, hsa-mir-92b, mir-92b)
  Promoter: EF-1a
  Cloning method: Gibson Cloning
Terms and licenses: Academic/Nonprofit Terms; Industry Terms: Not Available to Industry
Depositor comments: Please note that this plasmid is inherently unstable due to a repeating poly A element. We recommend performing a diagnostic digest on multiple colonies upon receipt. The depositors would like to note the presence of several discrepancies between the depositor sequence and physical plasmid sequence. In particular, the sequences upstream and downstream of the puromycin coding region have 10 bp insertions which do not affect the ability to perform puromycin selection. The sequences for those regions within the physical plasmids are as follows: Upstream of Puro: GAATTCGACCGCCTGTCTCAAGGTGCCACC; Downstream of Puro: GCTTTGAGACTACGCGTGAATTCACTCCTC.
How to cite: LSB-hsa-miR-92b-3p was a gift from Ron Weiss (Addgene plasmid # 103753 ; http://n2t.net/addgene:103753 ; RRID:Addgene_103753)
