>Addgene plasmid #103753 | LSB-hsa-miR-92b-3p | depositor partial sequence | sequence record 196555 | hsa-miR-92b-3p target
GGAGGCCGGGACGAGTGCAATA
